Addgene plasmid #19671: pGC155
Depositing lab: Jane Hubbard. Depositing organization: NYU Grossman School of Medicine. Publication: A "FLP-Out" system for controlled gene expression in Caenorhabditis elegans. Voutev R, Hubbard EJ. Genetics. 2008 Sep;180(1):103-19. doi: 10.1534/genetics.108.090274. PubMed 18723890.
Backbone
  Vector backbone: pPD122.13
  Vector type: FLP/FRT
Growth in bacteria
  Bacterial resistance: Chloramphenicol and Ampicillin, 25 & 100 μg/mL
  Growth temperature: 37°C
  Growth strain: DB3.1
  Growth instructions: DB3.1 cells
  Copy number: High Copy
Gene/Insert
  Gene/Insert name: <Gateway(attR4-attR3)::let-858(3’)
  Species: C. elegans (nematode)
  Cloning method: Restriction Enzyme
  Sequencing primers: 5′ M13R
Terms and licenses: Academic/Nonprofit Terms; Industry Terms: Not Available to Industry
How to cite: pGC155 was a gift from Jane Hubbard (Addgene plasmid # 19671 ; http://n2t.net/addgene:19671 ; RRID:Addgene_19671)
