[The description below was written by a language model from this plasmid's Addgene catalogue record and pLannotate feature annotations shown in this document.]
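Description:
pGC155 is a Gateway destination vector built on the C. elegans expression backbone pPD122.13 and catalogued as a FLP/FRT construct, one component of a "FLP-Out" system for controlled gene expression in the nematode. It replicates in E. coli from a high-copy ColE1/pUC-type origin and carries an ampicillin resistance gene (bla) in the backbone. A second marker, chloramphenicol acetyltransferase, sits inside the Gateway cassette. Because that cassette also encodes the gyrase poison CcdB, the plasmid must be maintained in a ccdB-tolerant strain such as DB3.1, and the record lists dual chloramphenicol and ampicillin selection.

The insert is recorded as a single FRT site (the "<" in the name) followed by an attR4-attR3 Gateway cassette and the let-858 3' region. In the feature table, one FRT lies just upstream of the cassette. The cassette is bounded by an attR site next to an attB4-like core, which the automated annotation labels attR1 but which corresponds to the attR4 named in the catalogue, and by attR3 on the far side, enclosing ccdB, a ccdA fragment and CmR. The let-858 3' UTR is not annotated; the roughly 480-nt unannotated stretch after attR3 may be where it lies, but the table cannot confirm this. LR recombination would swap the ccdB/CmR cassette for entry-clone fragments, placing them downstream of the FRT and upstream of the worm 3' end-processing signal. The record states no promoter for worm expression, so one would presumably be supplied through cloning. The finished constructs are presumably intended for FLP recombinase-dependent rearrangement at FRT sites to switch on a gene of interest in C. elegans, but the record does not describe how this single-FRT module is combined with its partner elements.
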