Features (pLannotate 1.2.2; 21 found; start..end, strand, type, name):
      1..30      -  misc_feature   MCS (fragment): pUC18/19 multiple cloning site
     46..62      -  misc_feature   MCS (fragment): pBluescript multiple cloning site
     78..125     -  protein_bind   FRT: FLP-mediated recombination occurs in the 8-bp core sequence TCTAGAAA (Turan and Bode, 2011). FLP recombinase from the Saccharomyces cerevisiae 2μ plasmid
    128..147     -  misc_feature   MCS (fragment): pUC18/19 multiple cloning site
    163..183     +  protein_bind   attB4: mutant version of attB; core recombination site for the Gateway® BP reaction BP Clonase™
    167..286     +  protein_bind   attR1: mutant version of attR; recombination site for the Gateway® LR reaction LR Clonase™
    327..632     -  CDS            ccdB: CcdB, a bacterial toxin that poisons DNA gyrase; ccdB; Plasmids containing the ccdB gene cannot be propagated in standard E. coli strains.
    637..795     -  CDS            ccdA (fragment): CCDA_ECO57 - Also known as H, letA. Experimental evidence at protein level: Swiss-Prot protein existence level 1. Antitoxin component of a type II toxin-antitoxin (TA) system which inhibits the post-segregational killing (PSK) of plasmid-free cells, also referred to as a plasmid addiction system. Binds to and blocks the activity of CcdB; will also remove bound CcdB protein from the CcdB-GyrA complex by forming a CcdA-CcdB complex, a process termed rejuvenation. Functions as a transcriptional corepressor for the ccdAB operon, repression also requires CcdB (By similarity). From Escherichia coli
    974..1633    -  CDS            CmR: chloramphenicol acetyltransferase; cat; confers resistance to chloramphenicol
   1634..1663    -  promoter       cat promoter (fragment): promoter of the E. coli cat gene encoding chloramphenicol acetyltransferase
   1687..1717    -  promoter       lac UV5 promoter: E. coli lac promoter with an "up" mutation
   1743..1866    -  protein_bind   attR3: mutant version of attR; recombination site for the Gateway® LR reaction LR Clonase™
   2352..2387    +  CDS            rop (fragment): Rop protein, which maintains plasmids at low copy number; rop
   2489..2588    +  misc_feature   bom (fragment): basis of mobility region from pBR322
   2686..2790    +  promoter       AmpR promoter: bla
   2791..3651    +  CDS            AmpR: β-lactamase; bla; confers resistance to ampicillin, carbenicillin, and related antibiotics
   3822..4410    +  rep_origin     ori: high-copy-number ColE1/pMB1/pBR322/pUC origin of replication
   4593..4685    +  CDS            lacI (fragment): lac repressor; lacI; The lac repressor binds to the lac operator to inhibit transcription in E. coli. This inhibition can be relieved by adding lactose or isopropyl-β-D-thiogalactopyranoside (IPTG).
   4698..4719    +  protein_bind   CAP binding site: CAP binding activates transcription in the presence of cAMP. E. coli catabolite activator protein
   4734..4764    +  promoter       lac promoter: promoter for the E. coli lac operon
   4772..4788    +  protein_bind   lac operator: The lac repressor binds to the lac operator to inhibit transcription in E. coli. This inhibition can be relieved by adding lactose or isopropyl-β-D-thiogalactopyranoside (IPTG). lac repressor encoded by lacI
>Addgene plasmid #19671 | pGC155 | depositor full sequence | sequence record 9303 | Author sequence
AAGCTTGCATGCCTGCAGGTCGACTCTAGACCGCGGTTTTGGCGCGGATCCACTAGTTCTAGCTTCAAAA
GCGCTCTGAAGTTCCTATACTTTCTAGAGAATAGGAACTTCGGAATAGGAACTTCAAGATCCCCGGGTAC
CGAGCTCATTACGCCAAGCTATCAACTTTGTATAGAAAAGTTGAACGAGAAACGTAAAATGATATAAATA
TCAATATATTAAATTAGATTTTGCATAAAAAACAGACTACATAATACTGTAAAACACAACATATCCAGTC
ACTATGGTCGACCTGCAGACTGGCTGTGTATAAGGGAGCCTGACATTTATATTCCCCAGAACATCAGGTT
AATGGCGTTTTTGATGTCATTTTCGCGGTGGCTGAGATCAGCCACTTCTTCCCCGATAACGGAGACCGGC
ACACTGGCCATATCGGTGGTCATCATGCGCCAGCTTTCATCCCCGATATGCACCACCGGGTAAAGTTCAC
GGGGGACTTTATCTGACAGCAGACGTGCACTGGCCAGGGGGATCACCATCCGTCGCCCGGGCGTGTCAAT
AATATCACTCTGTACATCCACAAACAGACGATAACGGCTCTCTCTTTTATAGGTGTAAACCTTAAACTGC
ATTTCACCAGCCCCTGTTCTCGTCGGCAAAAGAGCCGTTCATTTCAATAAACCGGGCGACCTCAGCCATC
CCTTCCTGATTTTCCGCTTTCCAGCGTTCGGCACGCAGACGACGGGCTTCATTCTGCATGGTTGTGCTTA
CCGAACCGGAGATATTGACATCATATATGCCTTGAGCAACTGATAGCTGTCGCTGTCAACTGTCACTGTA
ATACGCTGCTTCATAGCATACCTCTTTTTGACATACTTCGGGTATACATATCAGTATATATTCTTATACC
GCAAAAATCAGCGCGCAAATACGCATACTGTTATCTGGCTTTTAGTAAGCCGGATCCTCTAGATTACGCC
CCGCCCTGCCACTCATCGCAGTACTGTTGTAATTCATTAAGCATTCTGCCGACATGGAAGCCATCACAAA
CGGCATGATGAACCTGAATCGCCAGCGGCATCAGCACCTTGTCGCCTTGCGTATAATATTTGCCCATGGT
GAAAACGGGGGCGAAGAAGTTGTCCATATTGGCCACGTTTAAATCAAAACTGGTGAAACTCACCCAGGGA
TTGGCTGAGACGAAAAACATATTCTCAATAAACCCTTTAGGGAAATAGGCCAGGTTTTCACCGTAACACG
CCACATCTTGCGAATATATGTGTAGAAACTGCCGGAAATCGTCGTGGTATTCACTCCAGAGCGATGAAAA
CGTTTCAGTTTGCTCATGGAAAACGGTGTAACAAGGGTGAACACTATCCCATATCACCAGCTCACCGTCT
TTCATTGCCATACGGAATTCCGGATGAGCATTCATCAGGCGGGCAAGAATGTGAATAAAGGCCGGATAAA
ACTTGTGCTTATTTTTCTTTACGGTCTTTAAAAAGGCCGTAATATCCAGCTGAACGGTCTGGTTATAGGT
ACATTGAGCAACTGACTGAAATGCCTCAAAATGTTCTTTACGATGCCATTGGGATATATCAACGGTGGTA
TATCCAGTGATTTTTTTCTCCATTTTAGCTTCCTTAGCTCCTGAAAATCTCGACGGATCCTAACTCAAAA
TCCACACATTATACGAGCCGGAAGCATAAAGTGTAAAGCCTGGGGGTGCCTAATGCGGCCGCCATAGTGA
CTGGATATGTTGTGTTTTACAGTATTATGTAGTCTGTTTTTTATGCAAAATCTAATTTAATATATTGATA
TTTATATCATTTTACGTTTCTCGTTCAACTTTATTATACATAGTTGATAATTCACTGGGCTAGCCGGCCA
TACAAGTAATCCGGATGATCGACGCCAACGTCGTTGAATTTTCAAATTTTAAATACTGAATATTTGTTTT
TTTTCCTATTATTTATTTATTCTCTTTGTGTTTTTTTTCTTGCTTTCTAAAAAATTAATTCAATCCAAAT
CTAAACATGAGCGGTTTTTTTTCTCTTTCCGTCTCCCAATTCGTATTCCGCTCCTCTCATCTGAACACAA
TGTGCAAGTTTATTTATCTTCTCGCTTTCATTTCATTAGGACGTGGGGGGAATTGGTGGAAGGGGGAAAC
ACACAAAAGGATGATGGAAATGAAATAAGGACACACAATATGCAACAACATTCAATTCAGAAATATGGAG
GAAGGTTTAAAAGAAAACATAAAAATATATAGAGGAGGAAGGAAAACTAGTAAAAAATAAGCAAAGAAAT
TAGGCGAACGATGAGAATTGTCCTCGCTTGGGCCCTTTCGTCTCGCGCGTTTCGGTGATGACGGTGAAAA
CCTCTGACACATGCAGCTCCCGGAGACGGTCACAGCTTGTCTGTAAGCGGATGCCGGGAGCAGACAAGCC
CGTCAGGGCGCGTCAGCGGGTGTTGGCGGGTGTCGGGGCTGGCTTAACTATGCGGCATCAGAGCAGATTG
TACTGAGAGTGCACCATATGCGGTGTGAAATACCGCACAGATGCGTAAGGAGAAAATACCGCATCAGGCG
GCCTTAAGGGCCTCGTGATACGCCTATTTTTATAGGTTAATGTCATGATAATAATGGTTTCTTAGACGTC
AGGTGGCACTTTTCGGGGAAATGTGCGCGGAACCCCTATTTGTTTATTTTTCTAAATACATTCAAATATG
TATCCGCTCATGAGACAATAACCCTGATAAATGCTTCAATAATATTGAAAAAGGAAGAGTATGAGTATTC
AACATTTCCGTGTCGCCCTTATTCCCTTTTTTGCGGCATTTTGCCTTCCTGTTTTTGCTCACCCAGAAAC
GCTGGTGAAAGTAAAAGATGCTGAAGATCAGTTGGGTGCACGAGTGGGTTACATCGAACTGGATCTCAAC
AGCGGTAAGATCCTTGAGAGTTTTCGCCCCGAAGAACGTTTTCCAATGATGAGCACTTTTAAAGTTCTGC
TATGTGGCGCGGTATTATCCCGTATTGACGCCGGGCAAGAGCAACTCGGTCGCCGCATACACTATTCTCA
GAATGACTTGGTTGAGTACTCACCAGTCACAGAAAAGCATCTTACGGATGGCATGACAGTAAGAGAATTA
TGCAGTGCTGCCATAACCATGAGTGATAACACTGCGGCCAACTTACTTCTGACAACGATCGGAGGACCGA
AGGAGCTAACCGCTTTTTTGCACAACATGGGGGATCATGTAACTCGCCTTGATCGTTGGGAACCGGAGCT
GAATGAAGCCATACCAAACGACGAGCGTGACACCACGATGCCTGTAGCAATGGCAACAACGTTGCGCAAA
CTATTAACTGGCGAACTACTTACTCTAGCTTCCCGGCAACAATTAATAGACTGGATGGAGGCGGATAAAG
TTGCAGGACCACTTCTGCGCTCGGCCCTTCCGGCTGGCTGGTTTATTGCTGATAAATCTGGAGCCGGTGA
GCGTGGGTCTCGCGGTATCATTGCAGCACTGGGGCCAGATGGTAAGCCCTCCCGTATCGTAGTTATCTAC
ACGACGGGGAGTCAGGCAACTATGGATGAACGAAATAGACAGATCGCTGAGATAGGTGCCTCACTGATTA
AGCATTGGTAACTGTCAGACCAAGTTTACTCATATATACTTTAGATTGATTTAAAACTTCATTTTTAATT
TAAAAGGATCTAGGTGAAGATCCTTTTTGATAATCTCATGACCAAAATCCCTTAACGTGAGTTTTCGTTC
CACTGAGCGTCAGACCCCGTAGAAAAGATCAAAGGATCTTCTTGAGATCCTTTTTTTCTGCGCGTAATCT
GCTGCTTGCAAACAAAAAAACCACCGCTACCAGCGGTGGTTTGTTTGCCGGATCAAGAGCTACCAACTCT
TTTTCCGAAGGTAACTGGCTTCAGCAGAGCGCAGATACCAAATACTGTCCTTCTAGTGTAGCCGTAGTTA
GGCCACCACTTCAAGAACTCTGTAGCACCGCCTACATACCTCGCTCTGCTAATCCTGTTACCAGTGGCTG
CTGCCAGTGGCGATAAGTCGTGTCTTACCGGGTTGGACTCAAGACGATAGTTACCGGATAAGGCGCAGCG
GTCGGGCTGAACGGGGGGTTCGTGCACACAGCCCAGCTTGGAGCGAACGACCTACACCGAACTGAGATAC
CTACAGCGTGAGCATTGAGAAAGCGCCACGCTTCCCGAAGGGAGAAAGGCGGACAGGTATCCGGTAAGCG
GCAGGGTCGGAACAGGAGAGCGCACGAGGGAGCTTCCAGGGGGAAACGCCTGGTATCTTTATAGTCCTGT
CGGGTTTCGCCACCTCTGACTTGAGCGTCGATTTTTGTGATGCTCGTCAGGGGGGCGGAGCCTATGGAAA
AACGCCAGCAACGCGGCCTTTTTACGGTTCCTGGCCTTTTGCTGGCCTTTTGCTCACATGTTCTTTCCTG
CGTTATCCCCTGATTCTGTGGATAACCGTATTACCGCCTTTGAGTGAGCTGATACCGCTCGCCGCAGCCG
AACGACCGAGCGCAGCGAGTCAGTGAGCGAGGAAGCGGAAGAGCGCCCAATACGCAAACCGCCTCTCCCC
GCGCGTTGGCCGATTCATTAATGCAGCTGGCACGACAGGTTTCCCGACTGGAAAGCGGGCAGTGAGCGCA
ACGCAATTAATGTGAGTTAGCTCACTCATTAGGCACCCCAGGCTTTACACTTTATGCTTCCGGCTCGTAT
GTTGTGTGGAATTGTGAGCGGATAACAATTTCACACAGGAAACAGCTATGACCATGATTACGCCAAGCTG
TAAGTTTAAACATGATCTTACTAACTAACTATTCTCATTTAAATTTTCAGAGCTTAAAAATGGCTGAAAT
CACTCACAACGATGGATACGCTAACAACTTGGAAATGAAAT
