>Addgene plasmid #19671 | pGC155 | addgene partial sequence | sequence record 25496 | 19671 with M13R
ACTGATCTTACTAACTAACTATTCTCATTTAAATTTTCAGAGCTTAAAAATGGCTGAAATCACTCACAAC
GATGGATACGCTAACAACTTGGAAATGAAATAAGCTTGCATGCCTGCAGGTCGACTCTAGACCGCGGTTT
TGGCGCGGATCCACTAGTTCTAGCTTCAAAAGCGCTCTGAAGTTCCTATACTTTCTAGAGAATAGGAACT
TCGGAATAGGAACTTCAAGATCCCCGGGTACCGAGCTCATTACGCCAAGCTATCAACTTTGTATAGAAAA
GTTGAACGAGAAACGTAAAATGATATAAATATCAATATATTAAATTAGATTTTGCATAAAAAACAGACTA
CATAATACTGTAAAACACAACATATCCAGTCACTATGGTCGACCTGCAGACTGGCTGTGTATAAGGGAGC
CTGACATTTATATTCCCCAGAACATCAGGTTAATGGCGTTTTTGATGTCATTTTCGCGGTGGCTGAGATC
AGCCACTTCTTCCCCGATAACGGAGACCGGCACACTGGCCATATCGGTGGTCATCATGCGCCAGCTTTCA
TCCCCGATATGCACCACCGGGTAAAGTTCAC
